>Addgene plasmid #220973 | pLenti6.3-SlugCas9-HF-BlastR | addgene full sequence | sequence record 441840 | Addgene NGS Result
AATGTAGTCTTATGCAATACTCTTGTAGTCTTGCAACATGGTAACGATGAGTTAGCAACATGCCTTACAA
GGAGAGAAAAAGCACCGTGCATGCCGATTGGTGGAAGTAAGGTGGTACGATCGTGCCTTATTAGGAAGGC
AACAGACGGGTCTGACATGGATTGGACGAACCACTGAATTGCCGCATTGCAGAGATATTGTATTTAAGTG
CCTAGCTCGATACATAAACGGGTCTCTCTGGTTAGACCAGATCTGAGCCTGGGAGCTCTCTGGCTAACTA
GGGAACCCACTGCTTAAGCCTCAATAAAGCTTGCCTTGAGTGCTTCAAGTAGTGTGTGCCCGTCTGTTGT
GTGACTCTGGTAACTAGAGATCCCTCAGACCCTTTTAGTCAGTGTGGAAAATCTCTAGCAGTGGCGCCCG
AACAGGGACTTGAAAGCGAAAGGGAAACCAGAGGAGCTCTCTCGACGCAGGACTCGGCTTGCTGAAGCGC
GCACGGCAAGAGGCGAGGGGCGGCGACTGGTGAGTACGCCAAAAATTTTGACTAGCGGAGGCTAGAAGGA
GAGAGATGGGTGCGAGAGCGTCAGTATTAAGCGGGGGAGAATTAGATCGCGATGGGAAAAAATTCGGTTA
AGGCCAGGGGGAAAGAAAAAATATAAATTAAAACATATAGTATGGGCAAGCAGGGAGCTAGAACGATTCG
CAGTTAATCCTGGCCTGTTAGAAACATCAGAAGGCTGTAGACAAATACTGGGACAGCTACAACCATCCCT
TCAGACAGGATCAGAAGAACTTAGATCATTATATAATACAGTAGCAACCCTCTATTGTGTGCATCAAAGG
ATAGAGATAAAAGACACCAAGGAAGCTTTAGACAAGATAGAGGAAGAGCAAAACAAAAGTAAGACCACCG
CACAGCAAGCGGCCGGCCGCTGATCTTCAGACCTGGAGGAGGAGATATGAGGGACAATTGGAGAAGTGAA
TTATATAAATATAAAGTAGTAAAAATTGAACCATTAGGAGTAGCACCCACCAAGGCAAAGAGAAGAGTGG
TGCAGAGAGAAAAAAGAGCAGTGGGAATAGGAGCTTTGTTCCTTGGGTTCTTGGGAGCAGCAGGAAGCAC
TATGGGCGCAGCGTCAATGACGCTGACGGTACAGGCCAGACAATTATTGTCTGGTATAGTGCAGCAGCAG
AACAATTTGCTGAGGGCTATTGAGGCGCAACAGCATCTGTTGCAACTCACAGTCTGGGGCATCAAGCAGC
TCCAGGCAAGAATCCTGGCTGTGGAAAGATACCTAAAGGATCAACAGCTCCTGGGGATTTGGGGTTGCTC
TGGAAAACTCATTTGCACCACTGCTGTGCCTTGGAATGCTAGTTGGAGTAATAAATCTCTGGAACAGATT
TGGAATCACACGACCTGGATGGAGTGGGACAGAGAAATTAACAATTACACAAGCTTAATACACTCCTTAA
TTGAAGAATCGCAAAACCAGCAAGAAAAGAATGAACAAGAATTATTGGAATTAGATAAATGGGCAAGTTT
GTGGAATTGGTTTAACATAACAAATTGGCTGTGGTATATAAAATTATTCATAATGATAGTAGGAGGCTTG
GTAGGTTTAAGAATAGTTTTTGCTGTACTTTCTATAGTGAATAGAGTTAGGCAGGGATATTCACCATTAT
CGTTTCAGACCCACCTCCCAACCCCGAGGGGACCCGACAGGCCCGAAGGAATAGAAGAAGAAGGTGGAGA
GAGAGACAGAGACAGATCCATTCGATTAGTGAACGGATCTCGACGGTATCGATAAGCTTGGGAGTTCCGC
GTTACATAACTTACGGTAAATGGCCCGCCTGGCTGACCGCCCAACGACCCCCGCCCATTGACGTCAATAA
TGACGTATGTTCCCATAGTAACGCCAATAGGGACTTTCCATTGACGTCAATGGGTGGAGTATTTACGGTA
AACTGCCCACTTGGCAGTACATCAAGTGTATCATATGCCAAGTACGCCCCCTATTGACGTCAATGACGGT
AAATGGCCCGCCTGGCATTATGCCCAGTACATGACCTTATGGGACTTTCCTACTTGGCAGTACATCTACG
TATTAGTCATCGCTATTACCATGGTGATGCGGTTTTGGCAGTACATCAATGGGCGTGGATAGCGGTTTGA
CTCACGGGGATTTCCAAGTCTCCACCCCATTGACGTCAATGGGAGTTTGTTTTGGCACCAAAATCAACGG
GACTTTCCAAAATGTCGTAACAACTCCGCCCCATTGACGCAAATGGGCGGTAGGCGTGTACGGTGGGAGG
TCTATATAAGCAGAGCTCGTTTAGTGAACCGTCAGATCGCCTGGAGACGCCATCCACGCTGTTTTGACCT
CCATAGAAGACACCGACTTAATACGACTCACTATAGGGAGAGCCGCCACCATGGCACCGAAGAAGAAGCG
TAAAGTCGGAATCCACGGAGTTCCTGCGGCAAACCAGAAGTTTATCCTAGGCCTGGATATTGGAATTACA
TCCGTGGGCTACGGCCTGATTGACTATGAAACCAAGAACATCATAGACGCCGGCGTGAGACTGTTCCCTG
AAGCCAACGTGGAAAACAACGAAGGGAGAAGAAGCAAGCGTGGCTCTAGACGGCTGAAGAGAAGAAGAAT
CCACCGGCTGGAAAGAGTGAAGAAACTGCTGGAGGATTACAACCTGCTGGACCAATCTCAGATCCCTCAG
TCCACCAACCCTTACGCAATCCGGGTGAAAGGCCTGAGCGAGGCCCTGAGCAAGGATGAGCTGGTGATCG
CCCTGCTGCACATCGCCAAGAGAAGAGGCATCCACAAGATAGACGTCATCGACAGCAACGACGACGTGGG
CAACGAGCTGAGCACCAAGGAACAACTGAACAAGAACAGTAAGTTGCTGAAAGACAAGTTCGTGTGCCAG
ATCCAGCTGGAGAGAATGAACGAAGGCCAGGTGCGGGGCGAAAAGAACAGATTTAAGACAGCCGATATCA
TCAAGGAGATCATCCAGTTACTTAATGTGCAGAAAAACTTTCACCAGCTGGACGAAAATTTTATCAACAA
GTACATCGAGCTCGTCGAGATGAGAAGAGAATATTTCGAGGGCCCAGGCAAGGGATCTCCTTACGGCTGG
GAGGGAGATCCCAAGGCCTGGTACGAGACACTGATGGGCCACTGTACCTACTTCCCCGACGAGCTTGCCT
CTGTGAAGTACGCTTATTCTGCCGACCTGTTCAACGCCCTGAATGACCTGAACAACCTGGTGATCCAGAG
AGATGGCCTGTCCAAGCTGGAATACCATGAGAAGTACCACATCATCGAGAACGTCTTTAAGCAGAAGAAG
AAGCCAACCCTGAAACAGATCGCTAATGAAATCAACGTGAACCCAGAGGACATCAAGGGCTACAGAATCA
CAAAAAGCGGAAAGCCTCAGTTCACCGAGTTCAAGCTGTACCACGACCTGAAGAGCGTGCTGTTCGACCA
GAGCATCCTCGAAAACGAGGACGTGCTGGACCAGATCGCTGAGATCCTGACGATCTACCAGGACAAGGAT
TCTATCAAGAGCAAGCTGACCGAACTTGATATCTTACTAAACGAAGAGGACAAAGAGAATATCGCTCAGC
TGACCGGCTACACCGGAACACACAGACTGAGCCTGAAATGCATCCGGCTGGTGCTGGAGGAACAGTGGTA
CTCCAGCAGAGCCCAGATGGAAATCTTCGCCCACCTGAACATAAAGCCTAAGAAAATCAACCTGACTGCC
GCCAACAAGATCCCTAAGGCCATGATCGACGAGTTTATCCTGTCACCTGTGGTGAAGAGAACCTTCGGCC
AGGCCATCAACCTGATCAATAAGATCATCGAGAAATACGGCGTCCCCGAGGACATCATCATCGAGCTGGC
TAGAGAAAACAACAGCAAGGACAAACAAAAATTCATCAACGAGATGCAGAAAAAGAATGAGAACACCAGA
AAGCGGATCAATGAAATCATCGGCAAGTACGGAAACCAGAACGCCAAGAGACTGGTGGAGAAGATCCGGC
TGCACGACGAGCAGGAGGGCAAGTGCCTGTACAGCCTGGAAAGTATCCCCCTGGAGGACCTGCTCAATAA
TCCTAACCACTACGAAGTGGACCACATCATCCCCCGGAGCGTGTCTTTCGACAACAGCTACCACAACAAG
GTGCTGGTTAAACAGAGCGAGAACTCTAAGAAAAGCAATCTGACACCTTATCAATACTTCAACAGCGGCA
AGAGCAAGCTGAGCTATAACCAGTTCAAGCAGCATATCCTTAACCTGTCTAAGAGCCAGGATAGAATCAG
CAAGAAGAAGAAAGAGTACCTGTTGGAAGAACGGGACATCAATAAGTTTGAAGTGCAGAAAGAATTCATC
AACAGAAATCTGGTCGACACCCGGTACGCCACCGCCGAACTGACCAACTACCTGAAGGCCTACTTCAGCG
CCAACAACATGAACGTGAAAGTGAAGACCATCAACGGCAGCTTCACCGACTACCTGCGTAAGGTGTGGAA
GTTTAAGAAAGAAAGGAACCATGGCTACAAGCACCACGCTGAGGACGCCCTGATTATCGCCAACGCCGAC
TTCCTGTTCAAGGAGAACAAGAAGCTGAAGGCCGTGAATTCCGTTCTGGAAAAGCCTGAGATTGAGTCCA
AACAACTGGACATCCAGGTGGATAGCGAAGATAACTACAGCGAGATGTTCATCATCCCAAAGCAAGTGCA
GGACATCAAGGACTTCAGAAACTTCAAGTACAGCCACAGAGTGGACAAGAAGCCTAATCGGCAGCTGATC
AATGACACACTGTACAGCACAAGAAAGAAGGATAATTCCACATACATCGTGCAGACCATCAAGGACATCT
ATGCAAAGGATAACACCACACTGAAAAAGCAGTTCGACAAGAGCCCTGAGAAATTTCTGATGTACCAACA
CGATCCCCGCACCTTCGAGAAGTTGGAAGTGATCATGAAGCAATACGCTAACGAGAAGAATCCTCTGGCC
AAGTACCACGAGGAGACAGGCGAGTATCTGACAAAGTACAGCAAGAAGAATAATGGCCCCATCGTGAAGT
CCCTGAAGTACATTGGCAACAAACTGGGAAGCCACCTGGATGTTACACACCAGTTCAAGAGCTCCACCAA
GAAGCTCGTGAAACTGAGCATTAAGCCCTACCGGTTCGATGTGTACCTGACCGATAAGGGCTACAAGTTC
ATCACCATCAGCTACCTGGACGTGCTGAAGAAAGATAATTATTACTACATCCCTGAGCAGAAGTACGACA
AGCTGAAGCTGGGCAAAGCTATCGACAAGAACGCCAAATTCATCGCCTCCTTCTACAAGAACGATCTGAT
CAAACTGGACGGCGAAATCTACAAGATCATCGGCGTGAACAGCGATACCAGAAATATGATTGAGCTGGAT
CTGCCTGATATTAGATACAAGGAGTACTGCGAGTTAAACAACATTAAAGGAGAACCTCGGATTAAGAAGA
CCATCGGTAAAAAGGTTAACTCTATCGAGAAGCTGACAACCGACGTGCTGGGCAACGTGTTCACCAACAC
CCAGTACACCAAACCCCAGCTGCTCTTTAAGAGAGGAAACGGATCCCCCAAGAAGAAGAGGAAAGTCTCG
AGCGATTACAAAGACGATGACGATAAGGGCAGCGGCGCAACAAACTTCTCTCTGCTGAAACAAGCCGGAG
ATGTCGAAGAGAATCCTGGACCGATGGCCAAGCCTTTGTCTCAAGAAGAATCCACCCTCATTGAAAGAGC
AACGGCTACAATCAACAGCATCCCCATCTCTGAAGACTACAGCGTCGCCAGCGCAGCTCTCTCTAGCGAC
GGCCGCATCTTCACTGGTGTCAATGTATATCATTTTACTGGGGGACCTTGTGCAGAACTCGTGGTGCTGG
GCACTGCTGCTGCTGCGGCAGCTGGCAACCTGACTTGTATCGTCGCGATCGGAAATGAGAACAGGGGCAT
CTTGAGCCCCTGCGGACGGTGCCGACAGGTGCTTCTCGATCTGCATCCTGGGATCAAAGCCATAGTGAAG
GACAGTGATGGACAGCCGACGGCAGTTGGGATTCGTGAATTGCTGCCCTCTGGTTATGTGTGGGAGGGCT
AAGAATTCGATATCAAGCTTATCGGTAATCAACCTCTGGATTACAAAATTTGTGAAAGATTGACTGGTAT
TCTTAACTATGTTGCTCCTTTTACGCTATGTGGATACGCTGCTTTAATGCCTTTGTATCATGCTATTGCT
TCCCGTATGGCTTTCATTTTCTCCTCCTTGTATAAATCCTGGTTGCTGTCTCTTTATGAGGAGTTGTGGC
CCGTTGTCAGGCAACGTGGCGTGGTGTGCACTGTGTTTGCTGACGCAACCCCCACTGGTTGGGGCATTGC
CACCACCTGTCAGCTCCTTTCCGGGACTTTCGCTTTCCCCCTCCCTATTGCCACGGCGGAACTCATCGCC
GCCTGCCTTGCCCGCTGCTGGACAGGGGCTCGGCTGTTGGGCACTGACAATTCCGTGGTGTTGTCGGGGA
AATCATCGTCCTTTCCTTGGCTGCTCGCCTGTGTTGCCACCTGGATTCTGCGCGGGACGTCCTTCTGCTA
CGTCCCTTCGGCCCTCAATCCAGCGGACCTTCCTTCCCGCGGCCTGCTGCCGGCTCTGCGGCCTCTTCCG
CGTCTTCGCCTTCGCCCTCAGACGAGTCGGATCTCCCTTTGGGCCGCCTCCCCGCATCGCTTTAAGACCA
ATGACTTACAAGGCAGCTGTAGATCTTAGCCACTTTTTAAAAGAAAAGGGGGGACTGGAAGGGCTAATTC
ACTCCCAACGAAGACAAGATCTGCTTTTTGCTTGTACTGGGTCTCTCTGGTTAGACCAGATCTGAGCCTG
GGAGCTCTCTGGCTAACTAGGGAACCCACTGCTTAAGCCTCAATAAAGCTTGCCTTGAGTGCTTCAAGTA
GTGTGTGCCCGTCTGTTGTGTGACTCTGGTAACTAGAGATCCCTCAGACCCTTTTAGTCAGTGTGGAAAA
TCTCTAGCAGTAGTAGTTCATGTCATCTTATTATTCAGTATTTATAACTTGCAAAGAAATGAATATCAGA
GAGTGAGAGGAACTTGTTTATTGCAGCTTATAATGGTTACAAATAAAGCAATAGCATCACAAATTTCACA
AATAAAGCATTTTTTTCACTGCATTCTAGTTGTGGTTTGTCCAAACTCATCAATGTATCTTATCATGTCT
GGCTCTAGCTATCCCGCCCCTAACTCCGCCCATCCCGCCCCTAACTCCGCCCAGTTCCGCCCATTCTCCG
CCCCATGGCTGACTAATTTTTTTTATTTATGCAGAGGCCGAGGCCGCCTCGGCCTCTGAGCTATTCCAGA
AGTAGTGAGGAGGCTTTTTTGGAGGCCTAGGGACGTACCCAATTCGCCCTATAGTGAGTCGTATTACGCG
CGCTCACTGGCCGTCGTTTTACAACGTCGTGACTGGGAAAACCCTGGCGTTACCCAACTTAATCGCCTTG
CAGCACATCCCCCTTTCGCCAGCTGGCGTAATAGCGAAGAGGCCCGCACCGATCGCCCTTCCCAACAGTT
GCGCAGCCTGAATGGCGAATGGG
[124 nt withheld, positions 7654-7777]
C
[91 nt withheld, positions 7779-7869]
A
[49 nt withheld, positions 7871-7919]
CCTTTGACGTTGGAGTCCACGTTCTTT
[37 nt withheld, positions 7947-7983]
ACCCTATCTCGGTCTATTCTTTTGATTTATAAGGGATTTTGCCGATTTCGGCCTATTGGTTAAAAAATGA
GCTGATTTAACAAAAATTTAACGCGAATTTTAACAAAATATTAACGCTTACAATTTAGGTGGCACTTTTC
GGGGAAATGTGCGCGGAACCCCTATTTGTTTATTTTTCTAAATACATTCAAATATGTATCCGCTCATGAG
ACAATAACCCTGATAAATGCTTCAATAATATTGAAAAAGGAAGAGTATGAGTATTCAACATTTCCGTGTC
GCCCTTATTCCCTTTTTTGCGGCATTTTGCCTTCCTGTTTTTGCTCACCCAGAAACGCTGGTGAAAGTAA
AAGATGCTGAAGATCAGTTGGGTGCACGAGTGGGTTACATCGAACTGGATCTCAACAGCGGTAAGATCCT
TGAGAGTTTTCGCCCCGAAGAACGTTTTCCAATGATGAGCACTTTTAAAGTTCTGCTATGTGGCGCGGTA
TTATCCCGTATTGACGCCGGGCAAGAGCAACTCGGTCGCCGCATACACTATTCTCAGAATGACTTGGTTG
AGTACTCACCAGTCACAGAAAAGCATCTTACGGATGGCATGACAGTAAGAGAATTATGCAGTGCTGCCAT
AACCATGAGTGATAACACTGCGGCCAACTTACTTCTGACAACGATCGGAGGACCGAAGGAGCTAACCGCT
TTTTTGCACAACATGGGGGATCATGTAACTCGCCTTGATCGTTGGGAACCGGAGCTGAATGAAGCCATAC
CAAACGACGAGCGTGACACCACGATGCCTGTAGCAATGGCAACAACGTTGCGCAAACTATTAACTGGCGA
ACTACTTACTCTAGCTTCCCGGCAACAATTAATAGACTGGATGGAGGCGGATAAAGTTGCAGGACCACTT
CTGCGCTCGGCCCTTCCGGCTGGCTGGTTTATTGCTGATAAATCTGGAGCCGGTGAGCGTGGGTCTCGCG
GTATCATTGCAGCACTGGGGCCAGATGGTAAGCCCTCCCGTATCGTAGTTATCTACACGACGGGGAGTCA
GGCAACTATGGATGAACGAAATAGACAGATCGCTGAGATAGGTGCCTCACTGATTAAGCATTGGTAACTG
TCAGACCAAGTTTACTCATATATACTTTAGATTGATTTAAAACTTCATTTTTAATTTAAAAGGATCTAGG
TGAAGATCCTTTTTGATAATCTCATGACCAAAATCCCTTAACGTGAGTTTTCGTTCCACTGAGCGTCAGA
CCCCGTAGAAAAGATCAAAGGATCTTCTTGAGATCCTTTTTTTCTGCGCGTAATCTGCTGCTTGCAAACA
AAAAAACCACCGCTACCAGCGGTGGTTTGTTTGCCGGATCAAGAGCTACCAACTCTTTTTCCGAAGGTAA
CTGGCTTCAGCAGAGCGCAGATACCAAATACTGTTCTTCTAGTGTAGCCGTAGTTAGGCCACCACTTCAA
GAACTCTGTAGCACCGCCTACATACCTCGCTCTGCTAATCCTGTTACCAGTGGCTGCTGCCAGTGGCGAT
AAGTCGTGTCTTACCGGGTTGGACTCAAGACGATAGTTACCGGATAAGGCGCAGCGGTCGGGCTGAACGG
GGGGTTCGTGCACACAGCCCAGCTTGGAGCGAACGACCTACACCGAACTGAGATACCTACAGCGTGAGCT
ATGAGAAAGCGCCACGCTTCCCGAAGGGAGAAAGGCGGACAGGTATCCGGTAAGCGGCAGGGTCGGAACA
GGAGAGCGCACGAGGGAGCTTCCAGGGGGAAACGCCTGGTATCTTTATAGTCCTGTCGGGTTTCGCCACC
TCTGACTTGAGCGTCGATTTTTGTGATGCTCGTCAGGGGGGCGGAGCCTATGGAAAAACGCCAGCAACGC
GGCCTTTTTACGGTTCCTGGCCTTTTGCTGGCCTTTTGCTCACATGTTCTTTCCTGCGTTATCCCCTGAT
TCTGTGGATAACCGTATTACCGCCTTTGAGTGAGCTGATACCGCTCGCCGCAGCCGAACGACCGAGCGCA
GCGAGTCAGTGAGCGAGGAAGCGGAAGAGCGCCCAATACGCAAACCGCCTCTCCCCGCGCGTTGGCCGAT
TCATTAATGCAGCTGGCACGACAGGTTTCCCGACTGGAAAGCGGGCAGTGAGCGCAACGCAATTAATGTG
AGTTAGCTCACTCATTAGGCACCCCAGGCTTTACACTTTATGCTTCCGGCTCGTATGTTGTGTGGAATTG
TGAGCGGATAACAATTTCACACAGGAAACAGCTATGACCATGATTACGCCAAGCGCGCAATTAACCCTCA
CTAAAGGGAACAAAAGCTGGAGCTGCAAGCTT
Features (pLannotate 1.2.2; 29 found; start..end, strand, type, name):
      3..229     +  promoter       RSV promoter: Rous sarcoma virus enhancer/promoter
    230..410     +  LTR            5' LTR (truncated): truncated 5' long terminal repeat (LTR) from HIV-1
    457..582     +  misc_feature   HIV-1 Ψ: packaging signal of human immunodeficiency virus type 1
    566..904     +  CDS            HIV-1 gag (fragment): gag protein from human immunodeficiency virus 1; gag
   1079..1312    +  misc_feature   RRE: The Rev response element (RRE) of HIV-1 allows for Rev-dependent mRNA export from the nucleus to the cytoplasm.
   1689..1789    +  CDS            Rev (fragment): human immunodeficiency virus 1 (HIV-1) Rev protein; rev; enhances nuclear export of unspliced and incompletely spliced viral mRNAs
   1790..1810    -  misc_feature   MCS (fragment): pBluescript multiple cloning site
   1820..2123    +  enhancer       CMV enhancer: human cytomegalovirus immediate early enhancer
   2124..2327    +  promoter       CMV promoter: human cytomegalovirus (CMV) immediate early promoter
   2399..2417    +  promoter       T7 promoter: promoter for bacteriophage T7 RNA polymerase
   2485..5637    +  CDS            cas9: CAS9_STAAU - Experimental evidence at protein level: Swiss-Prot protein existence level 1. CRISPR (clustered regularly interspaced short palindromic repeat) is an adaptive immune system that provides protection against mobile genetic elements (viruses, transposable elements and conjugative plasmids). CRISPR clusters contain spacers, sequences complementary to antecedent mobile elements, and target invading nucleic acids. CRISPR clusters are transcribed and processed into CRISPR RNA (crRNA). In type II CRISPR systems correct processing of pre-crRNA requires a trans- encoded small RNA (tracrRNA)
   5764..6162    +  CDS            BSD: blasticidin S deaminase; Aspergillus terreus BSD; confers resistance to blasticidin
   6163..6184    +  misc_feature   MCS (fragment): pBluescript multiple cloning site
   6187..6775    +  misc_feature   WPRE: woodchuck hepatitis virus posttranscriptional regulatory element
   6770..6844    +  CDS            nef (fragment): NEF_HV1Z2 - Experimental evidence at protein level: Swiss-Prot protein existence level 1. Extracellular Nef protein targets CD4(+) T-lymphocytes for apoptosis by interacting with CXCR4 surface receptors. From Human immunodeficiency virus type 1 group M subtype D (isolate Z2/CDC-Z34) (HIV-1).
   6846..7079    +  LTR            3' LTR (ΔU3): self-inactivating 3' long terminal repeat (LTR) from HIV-1
   7151..7272    +  polyA_signal   SV40 poly(A) signal: SV40 polyadenylation signal
   7312..7447    +  rep_origin     SV40 ori: SV40 origin of replication
   7468..7486    -  promoter       T7 promoter: promoter for bacteriophage T7 RNA polymerase
   7494..7649    +  CDS            lacZα (fragment): LacZα fragment of β-galactosidase; lacZ fragment
   7654..8082    +  rep_origin     f1 ori (sequence partly withheld): f1 bacteriophage origin of replication; arrow indicates direction of (+) strand synthesis
   8135..8239    +  promoter       AmpR promoter: bla
   8240..9100    +  CDS            AmpR: β-lactamase; bla; confers resistance to ampicillin, carbenicillin, and related antibiotics
   9271..9859    +  rep_origin     ori: high-copy-number ColE1/pMB1/pBR322/pUC origin of replication
  10042..10134   +  CDS            lacI (fragment): lac repressor; lacI; The lac repressor binds to the lac operator to inhibit transcription in E. coli. This inhibition can be relieved by adding lactose or isopropyl-β-D-thiogalactopyranoside (IPTG).
  10147..10168   +  protein_bind   CAP binding site: CAP binding activates transcription in the presence of cAMP. E. coli catabolite activator protein
  10183..10213   +  promoter       lac promoter: promoter for the E. coli lac operon
  10221..10237   +  protein_bind   lac operator: The lac repressor binds to the lac operator to inhibit transcription in E. coli. This inhibition can be relieved by adding lactose or isopropyl-β-D-thiogalactopyranoside (IPTG). lac repressor encoded by lacI
  10282..10300   +  promoter       T3 promoter: promoter for bacteriophage T3 RNA polymerase
