[The description below was written by a language model from this plasmid's Addgene catalogue record and pLannotate feature annotations shown in this document.]
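Description:
pLenti6.3-SlugCas9-HF-BlastR is a lentiviral mammalian expression plasmid built on the Invitrogen pLenti6 backbone that delivers a human codon-optimized SlugCas9-HF, a high-fidelity variant of a small Cas9 nuclease. It is propagated in E. coli through a high-copy ColE1/pUC-type origin with ampicillin selection (AmpR), and also carries an f1 origin plus remnants of a cloning-vector lac region (lac promoter/operator, lacZα and lacI fragments, T3 and T7 promoters). The transfer-vector architecture is that of a third-generation, self-inactivating design. An RSV promoter replaces the U3 of a truncated HIV-1 5' LTR to drive genomic RNA production in packaging cells. It is followed by the Ψ packaging signal with a gag fragment and the Rev response element for Rev-dependent nuclear export. A ΔU3 3' LTR inactivates LTR promoter activity after integration. An SV40 poly(A) signal and SV40 origin lie downstream of the 3' LTR.

Between the LTRs, the CMV immediate-early enhancer and promoter drive a roughly 3.2 kb Cas9 open reading frame. The automated annotation labels this by similarity to Staphylococcus aureus Cas9, but the catalogue identifies it as SlugCas9-HF. The blasticidin S deaminase gene (BSD) sits about 130 nt downstream on the same strand with no separate promoter annotated. This suggests co-expression from the CMV transcript, although the linking element is not identified in the record. A WPRE follows to enhance transcript expression. No guide RNA cassette is annotated, so the guide would have to be supplied separately. The plasmid suits the generation of blasticidin-selected cells stably expressing the nuclease, in the context of work comparing the activities and specificities of small Cas9 orthologs and variants.
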