Addgene plasmid #220973: pLenti6.3-SlugCas9-HF-BlastR
Purpose: Expresses human codon-optimized SlugCas9-HF
Depositing lab: Hyongbum Kim. Depositing organization: Yonsei University Health System. Publication: Massively parallel evaluation and computational prediction of the activities and specificities of 17 small Cas9s. Seo SY, Min S, Lee S, Seo JH, Park J, Kim HK, Song M, Baek D, Cho SR, Kim HH. Nat Methods. 2023 Jul;20(7):999-1009. doi: 10.1038/s41592-023-01875-2. Epub 2023 May 15. PubMed 37188955.
Backbone
  Vector backbone: pLenti6
  Backbone manufacturer: Invitrogen
  Vector type: Mammalian Expression, Lentiviral, CRISPR
  Selectable markers: Blasticidin
Growth in bacteria
  Bacterial resistance: Ampicillin, 100 μg/mL
  Growth temperature: 37°C
  Growth strain: NEB Stable
  Copy number: Unknown
Gene/Insert
  Gene/Insert name: SlugCas9-HF
Terms and licenses: Academic/Nonprofit Terms; Industry Terms: Not Available to Industry
How to cite: pLenti6.3-SlugCas9-HF-BlastR was a gift from Hyongbum Kim (Addgene plasmid # 220973 ; http://n2t.net/addgene:220973 ; RRID:Addgene_220973)
